Addgene plasmid #15697: pFLAG-CMV2 ACAP1
Depositing lab: Paul Randazzo. Depositing organization: National Cancer Institute (NCI). Publication: ACAPs are arf6 GTPase-activating proteins that function in the cell periphery. Jackson TR, Brown FD, Nie Z, Miura K, Foroni L, Sun J, Hsu VW, Donaldson JG, Randazzo PA. J Cell Biol. 2000 Oct 30. 151(3):627-38. 10.1083/jcb.151.3.627 PubMed 11062263.
Backbone
  Vector backbone: pFlag-CMV2
  Backbone manufacturer: Sigma
  Backbone size w/o insert (bp): 4679
  Vector type: Mammalian Expression
Growth in bacteria
  Bacterial resistance: Ampicillin, 100 μg/mL
  Growth temperature: 37°C
  Growth strain: DH5alpha
  Copy number: High Copy
Gene/Insert
  Gene/Insert name: ACAP1 (alt name: centaurin, beta 1)
  Species: H. sapiens (human)
  Entrez Gene: ACAP1 (a.k.a. CENTB1)
  Tag / fusion protein: Flag (N terminal on backbone)
  Cloning method: Restriction Enzyme; 5′ cloning site NotI (not destroyed); 3′ cloning site NotI (not destroyed)
  Sequencing primers: 5′ CMV-F
Resource information
  A portion of this plasmid was derived from a plasmid made by: ACAP1/KIAA0050 cDNA was obtained from Dr. Takahiro Nagese at the Kazusa DNA Research Institute (Chiba, Japan)
Terms and licenses: Academic/Nonprofit Terms; Industry Terms: Not Available to Industry
How to cite: pFLAG-CMV2 ACAP1 was a gift from Paul Randazzo (Addgene plasmid # 15697 ; http://n2t.net/addgene:15697 ; RRID:Addgene_15697)
