[The description below was written by a language model from this plasmid's Addgene catalogue record.]
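Description:
pFLAG-CMV2 ACAP1 is a mammalian expression plasmid built on the commercial pFLAG-CMV2 backbone (about 4.7 kb without insert), carrying the human ACAP1 cDNA, also known as centaurin beta 1 or CENTB1. The plasmid is maintained in E. coli as a high-copy construct under ampicillin selection. The record lists no mammalian selection marker, so it is best regarded as a vector for transient transfection unless other information is available. No feature table accompanies the entry, and the insert size and details of the backbone's other elements are not stated.

The ACAP1 coding sequence was inserted by restriction cloning into a NotI site, with NotI preserved at both the 5′ and 3′ junctions; because the same enzyme flanks both ends, cloning was non-directional, and the insert can be released with a single NotI digest. As the backbone name and the CMV forward sequencing primer indicate, expression is driven by the cytomegalovirus immediate-early promoter, which gives strong constitutive transcription in most cultured mammalian cell lines. The backbone supplies a FLAG epitope upstream of the cloning site, so the protein is produced as an N-terminally FLAG-tagged fusion that can be detected or purified with anti-FLAG antibodies by immunoblotting, immunofluorescence or immunoprecipitation. The cDNA is noted as deriving from the KIAA0050 clone.

ACAP1 is a GTPase-activating protein for Arf6, and the associated publication characterises the ACAP proteins as Arf6 GAPs acting at the cell periphery. The construct is therefore suited to overexpressing tagged ACAP1 in mammalian cells to study its localisation, interactions and effects on Arf6-dependent processes.
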