>Addgene plasmid #15697 | pFLAG-CMV2 ACAP1 | addgene partial sequence | sequence record 22232 | 15697 with hGH-pA-R
GTGCTCCACTTGCCCTTGCTCATACCACCCCCCTCCACCCCATAATATTATAGAAGGACACCTAGTCAGA
CAAAATGATGCAACTTAATTTTATTAGGACAAGGCTGGTGGGCACTGGAGTGGCAACTTCCAGGGCCAGG
AGAGGCACTGGGGAGGGGTCACAGGGATGCCACCCGGGATCCTCTAGAGTCGACTGGTACCGATATCAGA
TCTATCGATGAATTCGCGGCCGCACTAGTGATTTCGACTCACAGCGTGTGGAGGTCATGACTGCGACGGC
TCAGCTTCTCCGGGTCGTCTGACGCCATGAGGGAGAAGTCGCGGAAGATGTCAAGATACGTCTCATCTCC
TGCCTGCCCCTGGGCCGCTTCAGCCTCCCTCATCTTTGCCAGTCGTAGCAGGGTGACGATGTCAGCGTTG
GCTGTTTCCATGGCGATGGTCAGAGGGTCCCTGCCTTCAGAGTCTCGAGCCCCCAGATCAGCTCCCCGTT
TCAGGAACAGGCAGGCGAGCCCCGTGTGGCCAAGAATGGTTGCGTGGTGCAGCGGGCCCCGGCCCGCACT
GTCCGCTTGGTTCACGTTCGCCCCGTTCTGGAGGAGAAACTCACAGGCCAGAAGAGAATTAGCAGCTGTG
GCCTGGATCAGCGGTGTGGCATTATCTTGGCCCCCATTGACCCAGTTGACATCAGCTCCATGGGCAAGGG
CATCAGCCATGGTGGGAAGAGATGGAGGATGCCCAGACGCTCGAAACAGTAGGGCCCCAGGGTGCAGGCT
TCCCAGGTCCTCAGAGGGGGGCTCTGGCTTGGATCTCAAGCTCCCTGGCCGGGGCCTGATGGAAGGCTTT
GGGGGCACAGGANGCTGCCCCCTTGGGCGCCCCCGGCCACCTCTTCGCCCTCGAATCTCAG
