>Addgene plasmid #15697 | pFLAG-CMV2 ACAP1 | addgene partial sequence | sequence record 22233 | 15697 with CMV-F
GCAGAGCTCGTTTAGTGAACCGTCAGAATTGATCTACCATGGACTACAAAGACGATGACGACAAGCTTGC
GGCCGCGACGGTCAAGCTGGATTTCGAGGAGTGTCTCAAGGACTCACCCCGTTTCCGAGCCTCTATTGAG
CTGGTGGAAGCCGAAGTGTCAGAATTGGAGACCCGTCTGGAAAAGCTCCTGAAACTGGGCACTGGTCTCC
TGGAAAGTGGGCGCCATTACCTTGCTGCCAGCCGCGCCTTCGTTGTCGGCATTTGTGACCTGGCCCGCCT
GGGTCCACCAGAGCCCATGATGGCGGAGTGTCTGGAAAAATTCACCGTGAGCCTGAACCACAAGCTGGAC
AGCCATGCGGAGCTTCTAGATGCCACCCAACACACACTGCAGCAGCAGATCCAGACCCTGGTCAAGGAAG
GTCTGCGGGGTTTCCGAGAGGCTCGCCGGGATTTCTGGCGGGGGGCTGAGAGCCTGGAGGCTGCCCTGAC
CCACAACGCAGAGGTTCCCAGGCGCCGGGCCCAGGAGGCAGAAGAGGCAGGAGCTGCTTTGAGGACGGCT
CGAGCTGGGTACCGGGGACGGGCACTGGATTATGCCCTGCAGATCAACGTGATTGAGGACAAGAGGAAGT
TTGACATCATGGAGTTTGTGCTGCGTTTGGTGGAGGCCCAGGCTACCCATTTCCAGCAGGGCCATGAGGA
GCTGAGCCGGCTGTCCCAGTATCGAAAGGAGCTGGGCGCCCAGTTGCACCAGCTGGTCTTGAATTCAGCA
CGAGAGAAGAGGGACATGGAGCA
